>Addgene plasmid #13434 | pCS2+ Beta Catenin (Xenopus) | addgene partial sequence | sequence record 19809 | SP6 5'-ATTTAGGTGACACTATAG-3'
CATGGCAACTCAAGCAGATCTAATGGAGCTGGACATGGCCATGGAGCCAGACCGAAAGGCAGCAGTGAGC
CACTGGCAGCAGCAGTCTTACCTGGATTCTGGGATTCATTCTGGAGCAACCACCACAGCACCATCTTTGA
GTGGCAAAGGAAACCCAGAGGATGAAGATGTGGATACCAACCAAGTTTTGTATGAGTGGGAGCAGGGCTT
CTCTCAGTCCTTCACTCAAGATCAAGTGGCTGATATTGATGGCCAGTATGCCATGACAAGAGCCCAGCGA
GTTCGTGCTGCAATGTTTCCAGAAACCCTTGATGAAGGCATGCAGATTCCATCCACACAATTTGACTCTG
CACACCCAACAAATGTGCAACGTTTAGCAGAGCCTTCCCAGATGCTCAAACACGCTGTGGTCAACTTGAT
CAATTACCAGGATGATGCTGAATTGGCCACTCGAGCAATCCCCGAGCTGACGAAACTGCTTAATGACGAG
GACCAGGTTGTAGTTAACAAGGCTGCTGTAATGGTTCACCAACTGTCAAAGAAGGAAGCCTCACGCCATG
CTATAATGCGCTCACCACAGATGGTGTCTGCTATAGTTCGTACAATGCAGAACACAAATGATGTAGAGAC
TGCACGATGCACTGCGGGAACACTTCACAACCTTTCTCACCATCGTGAAGGCTTGTTGGCCATATTTAAA
TCTGGAGGCATTCCTGCTCTAGTTAAAATGCTTGGCTCACCAGTTGACTCTGTACTATTCTATGCCATCA
CAACACTGCA
