[The description below was written by a language model from this plasmid's Addgene catalogue record.]
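Description:
pCS2+ Beta Catenin (Xenopus) is a plasmid built on the pCS2+ backbone (about 4.1 kb without insert) and catalogued as a mammalian expression vector. It is maintained in E. coli as a high-copy plasmid under ampicillin selection. The insert is beta-catenin from Xenopus laevis, corresponding to the ctnnb1.L gene. It was introduced by restriction cloning, but the record does not identify the 5′ and 3′ cloning sites, give the insert size, or mention any epitope tag, fusion partner or mutation. No feature table is provided, so the regulatory elements are not explicitly listed for this construct.

As a standard vector, pCS2+ is generally known to drive expression from a strong CMV-derived (simian CMV IE94) promoter followed by an SV40 late polyadenylation signal. It also has an SP6 promoter upstream of the polylinker that allows in vitro transcription of capped mRNA, and a T7 promoter in the opposite orientation downstream. The listed sequencing primers, SP6 at the 5′ end and T7 at the 3′ end, fit this layout. This arrangement makes pCS2+ constructs useful both for transfection into cultured vertebrate cells and for producing synthetic mRNA or in vitro translated protein, commonly for Xenopus embryo injection or egg extract work.

Beta-catenin is the central transcriptional co-activator of canonical Wnt signalling and also a component of cadherin-based adhesion complexes. The associated publication concerns the regulation of beta-catenin stability by Tcf3 and CK1epsilon, so the plasmid probably served as a source of beta-catenin for studies of its turnover and degradation. The record does not describe the specific experimental use.
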