Addgene plasmid #13434: pCS2+ Beta Catenin (Xenopus)
Depositing lab: Marc Kirschner. Depositing organization: Harvard Medical School. Publication: Physiological regulation of [beta]-catenin stability by Tcf3 and CK1epsilon. Lee E, Salic A, Kirschner MW. J Cell Biol. 2001 Sep 3. 154(5):983-93. 10.1083/jcb.200102074 PubMed 11524435.
Backbone
  Vector backbone: pCS2+
  Backbone size w/o insert (bp): 4095
  Vector type: Mammalian Expression
Growth in bacteria
  Bacterial resistance: Ampicillin, 100 μg/mL
  Growth temperature: 37°C
  Growth strain: DH5alpha
  Copy number: High Copy
Gene/Insert
  Gene/Insert name: Beta Catenin
  Species: X. laevis (frog)
  Entrez Gene: ctnnb1.L (a.k.a. XELAEV_18031149mg, B-catenin, beta-catenin, ctnnb, ctnnb1, ctnnb1-a, ctnnb1-b)
  Cloning method: Restriction Enzyme; 5′ cloning site ? (unknown if destroyed); 3′ cloning site ? (unknown if destroyed)
  Sequencing primers: 5′ SP6; 3′ T7
Terms and licenses: Academic/Nonprofit Terms; Industry Terms: Not Available to Industry
How to cite: pCS2+ Beta Catenin (Xenopus) was a gift from Marc Kirschner (Addgene plasmid # 13434 ; http://n2t.net/addgene:13434 ; RRID:Addgene_13434)
